Addgene plasmid #63337: pFusX2-55
Purpose: Encodes RVD positions 4-6 in TALEN assembly
Depositing lab: Stephen Ekker. Depositing organization: Mayo Foundation for Medical Education and Research. Publication: FusX: A rapid one-step TALE assembly system for genome science. Ma AC, McNulty MS, Tanya PL, Jarryd CM, Martinez-Galvez G, Argue DP, Lee HB, Urban MD, Bullard CE, Blackburn PR, Man TK, Clark KJ, Ekker SC. Hum Gene Ther. 2016 Jun;27(6):451-63. doi: 10.1089/hum.2015.172 PubMed 26854857.
Backbone
  Vector backbone: FusX2
  Backbone size w/o insert (bp): 3006
  Vector type: TALEN
Growth in bacteria
  Bacterial resistance: Spectinomycin, 50 μg/mL
  Growth temperature: 37°C
  Growth strain: DH5alpha
  Copy number: High Copy
Gene/Insert
  Gene/Insert name: NG HD NN (alt name: X2_TCG)
  Species: Synthetic
  Mutation: none
  Cloning method: Restriction Enzyme; 5′ cloning site BsaI (destroyed during cloning); 3′ cloning site BsaI (destroyed during cloning)
  Sequencing primers: 5′ pCR8_F1; 3′ pCR8_R1
Terms and licenses: Academic/Nonprofit Terms; Industry Terms: Not Available to Industry
How to cite: pFusX2-55 was a gift from Stephen Ekker (Addgene plasmid # 63337 ; http://n2t.net/addgene:63337 ; RRID:Addgene_63337)
