[The description below was written by a language model from this plasmid's Addgene catalogue record.]
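Description:
pFusX2-55 is a bacterial library plasmid from the FusX system, a one-step TALE assembly platform for building TALENs and related TALE-based genome-targeting proteins. It is built on the FusX2 backbone (about 3 kb without the insert), is maintained at high copy in standard E. coli cloning strains, and is selected with spectinomycin. The record includes no feature table and does not name the origin of replication or any promoter. This fits its role as a parts-donor plasmid rather than an expression vector, and the pCR8-type sequencing primers listed suggest a pCR8-derived cloning backbone.

The insert is a synthetic pre-assembled trimer of TALE repeat modules carrying the repeat-variable diresidues NG, HD and NN, also recorded as X2_TCG. Under the standard TALE code, NG recognises T, HD recognises C and NN recognises G (NN can also tolerate A), so the module specifies the triplet TCG. The "X2" position means this trimer supplies RVD positions 4 to 6 of the final repeat array. The trimer was cloned using BsaI, a type IIS enzyme that cuts outside its recognition site, and both sites were destroyed in the process, as is usual for Golden Gate cloning.

In use, this plasmid is one member of a library covering the RVD triplet combinations at each array position. A user picks the plasmid matching the desired target sequence at each position and combines them with a receiver vector in a single reaction to produce a full-length TALE DNA-binding domain. The record does not give the enzyme or overhangs used for that final assembly step.
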