>Addgene plasmid #63337 | pFusX2-55 | depositor partial sequence | sequence record 105192 | pFusX2_TCG
AGTCTTAAGCGTCTCCCTGACCCCGGACCAAGTGGTGGCTATCGCCAGCAACGGTGGCGGCAAGCAAGCG
CTCGAAACGGTGCAGCGGCTGTTGCCGGTGCTGTGCCAGGACCATGGCCTGACTCCGGACCAAGTGGTGG
CTATCGCCAGCCACGATGGCGGCAAGCAAGCGCTCGAAACGGTGCAGCGGCTGTTGCCGGTGCTGTGCCA
GGACCATGGCCTGACCCCGGACCAAGTGGTGGCTATCGCCAGCAACAATGGCGGCAAGCAAGCGCTCGAA
ACGGTGCAGCGGCTGTTGCCGGTGCTGTGCCAGGACCATGGCGAGACGTC
