>Addgene plasmid #63337 | pFusX2-55 | depositor partial sequence | sequence record 105193 | FusX2
CGTCTCCCTGACCCCGGACCAAGTGGTGGCTATCGAGACCGGCGCCGCTACGGGCGCGTCCCATTCGCCA
TTCAGGCTGCGCAACTGTTGGGAAGGGCGATCGGTGCGGGCTCTTCGCTATTACGCCAGCTGGCGAAAGG
GGGATGTGCTGCAAGGCGATTAAGTTGGGAACGCCAGGGTTTTCCCAGTCACGACGTTGTAAAACGACGG
CCAGTGAGCGCGCGTAATCGACTCACTATAGGGCGAATTGGGTACCGGGCCCCCCCTCGAGGTCCTCCAG
CTTTTGTTCCCTTTAGTGAGGGTTAATTGCGCGCTTGGCGTAATCATGGTCATAGCTGTTTCCTGTGTGA
AATTGTTATCCGCTCACAATTCCACACAACATACGAGCCGGAAGCATAAAGTGTAAAGCCTGGGGTGCCT
AATGAGTGAGCTAACTCACATTAATTGCGTTGCGCTCACTGCCCGCTTTCCACCGGTGGTCTCTGGCGGC
AAGCAAGCGCTCGAAACGGTGCAGCGGCTGTTGCCGGTGCTGTGCCAGGACCATGGCGAGACGTCTAGAC
CAGCCAGGACAGAAATGCCTCGACTTCGCTGCTACCCAAGGTTGCCGGGTGACGCACACCGTGGAAACGG
ATGAAGGCACGAACCCAGTGGACATAAGCCTGTTCGGTTCGTAAGCTGTAATGCAAGTAGCGTATGCGCT
CACGCAACTGGTCCAGAACCTTGACCGAACGCAGCGGTGGTAACGGCGCAGTGGCGGTTTTCATGGCTTG
TTATGACTGTTTTTTTGGGGTACAGTCTATGCCTCGGGCATCCAAGCAGCAAGCGCGTTACGCCGTGGGT
CGATGTTTGATGTTATGGAGCAGCAACGATGTTACGCAGCAGGGCAGTCGCCCTAAAACAAAGTTAAACA
TTATGAGGGAAGCGGTGATCGCCGAAGTATCGACTCAACTATCAGAGGTAGTTGGCGTCATCGAGCGCCA
TCTCGAACCGACGTTGCTGGCCGTACATTTGTACGGCTCCGCAGTGGATGGCGGCCTGAAGCCACACAGT
GATATTGATTTGCTGGTTACGGTGACCGTAAGGCTTGATGAAACAACGCGGCGAGCTTTGATCAACGACC
TTTTGGAAACTTCGGCTTCCCCTGGAGAGAGCGAGATTCTCCGCGCTGTAGAAGTCACCATTGTTGTGCA
CGACGACATCATTCCGTGGCGTTATCCAGCTAAGCGCGAACTGCAATTTGGAGAATGGCAGCGCAATGAC
ATTCTTGCAGGTATCTTCGAGCCAGCCACGATCGACATTGATCTGGCTATCTTGCTGACAAAAGCAAGAG
AACATAGCGTTGCCTTGGTAGGTCCAGCGGCGGAGGAACTCTTTGATCCGGTTCCTGAACAGGATCTATT
TGAGGCGCTAAATGAAACCTTAACGCTATGGAACTCGCCGCCCGACTGGGCTGGCGATGAGCGAAATGTA
GTGCTTACGTTGTCCCGCATTTGGTACAGCGCAGTAACCGGCAAAATCGCGCCGAAGGATGTCGCTGCCG
ACTGGGCAATGGAGCGCCTGCCGGCCCAGTATCAGCCCGTCATACTTGAAGCTAGACAGGCTTATCTTGG
ACAAGAAGAAGATCGCTTGGCCTCGCGCGCAGATCAGTTGGAAGAATTTGTCCACTACGTGAAAGGCGAG
ATCACCAAGGTAGTCGGCAAATAACCCTCGAGCCACCCATGACCAAAATCCCTTAACGTGAGTTACGCGT
CGTTCCACTGAGCGTCAGACCCCGTAGAAAAGATCAAAGGATCTTCTTGAGATCCTTTTTTTCTGCGCGT
AATCTGCTGCTTGCAAACAAAAAAACCACCGCTACCAGCGGTGGTTTGTTTGCCGGATCAAGAGCTACCA
ACTCTTTTTCCGAAGGTAACTGGCTTCAGCAGAGCGCAGATACCAAATACTGTCCTTCTAGTGTAGCCGT
AGTTAGGCCACCACTTCAAGAACTCTGTAGCACCGCCTACATACCTCGCTCTGCTAATCCTGTTACCAGT
GGCTGCTGCCAGTGGCGATAAGTCGTGTCTTACCGGGTTGGACTCAAGACGATAGTTACCGGATAAGGCG
CAGCGGTCGGGCTGAACGGGGGGTTCGTGCACACAGCCCAGCTTGGAGCGAACGACCTACACCGAACTGA
GATACCTACAGCGTGAGCATTGAGAAAGCGCCACGCTTCCCGAAGGGAGAAAGGCGGACAGGTATCCGGT
AAGCGGCAGGGTCGGAACAGGAGAGCGCACGAGGGAGCTTCCAGGGGGAAACGCCTGGTATCTTTATAGT
CCTGTCGGGTTTCGCCACCTCTGACTTGAGCGTCGATTTTTGTGATGCTCGTCAGGGGGGCGGAGCCTAT
GGAAAAACGCCAGCAACGCGGCCTTTTTACGGTTCCTGGCCTTTTGCTGGCCTTTTGCTCACATGTTCTT
TCCTGCGTTATCCCCTGATTCTGTGGATAACCGTATTACCGCCTTTGAGTGAGCTGATACCGCTCGCCGC
AGCCGAACGACCGAGCGCAGCGAGTCAGTGAGCGAGGAAGCGGAAGAGCGCCCAATACGCAAACCGCCTC
TCCCCGCGCGTTGGCCGATTCATTAATGCAGCTGGCACGACAGGTTTCCCGACTGGAAAGCGGGCAGTGA
GCGCAACGCAATTAATACGCGTACCGCTAGCCAGGAAGAGTTTGTAGAAACGCAAAAAGGCCATCCGTCA
GGATGGCCTTCTGCTTAGTTTGATGCCTGGCAGTTTATGGCGGGCGTCCTGCCCGCCACCCTCCGGGCCG
TTGCTTCACAACGTTCAAATCCGCTCCCGGCGGATTTGTCCTACTCAGGAGAGCGTTCACCGACAAACAA
CAGATAAAACGAAAGGCCCAGTCTTCCGACTGAGCCTTTCGTTTTATTTGATGCCTGGCAGTTCCCTACT
CTCGCGTTAACGCTAGCATGGATGTTTTCCCAGTCACGACGTTGTAAAACGACGGCCAGTCTTAAG
