>Addgene plasmid #63337 | pFusX2-55 | addgene partial sequence | sequence record 115038 | pCR8_R1 5'-cgaaccgaacaggcttatgt-3'
TGCGTCACCCGGCAACCTTGGGTAGCAGCGAAGTCGAGGCATTTCTGTCCTGGCTGGTCTAGACGTCTCG
CCATGGTCCTGGCACAGCACCGGCAACAGCCGCTGCACCGTTTCGAGCGCTTGCTTGCCGCCATTGTTGC
TGGCGATAGCCACCACTTGGTCCGGGGTCAGGCCATGGTCCTGGCACAGCACCGGCAACAGCCGCTGCAC
CGTTTCGAGCGCTTGCTTGCCGCCATCGTGGCTGGCGATAGCCACCACTTGGTCCGGAGTCAGGCCATGG
TCCTGGCACAGCACCGGCAACAGCCGCTGCACCGTTTCGAGCGCTTGCTTGCCGCCACCGTTGCTGGCGA
TAGCCACCACTTGGTCCGGGGTCAGGGAGACGCTTAAGACTGGCCGTCGTTTTACAACGTCGTGACTGGG
AAAACATCCATGCTAGCGTTAACGCGAGAGTAGGGAACTGCCAGGCATCAAATAAAACGAAAGGCTCAGT
CGGAAGACTGGGCCTTTCGTTTTATCTGTTGTTTGTCGGTGAACGCTCTCCTGAGTAGGACAAATCCGCC
GGGAGCGGATTTGAACGTTGTGAAGCAACGGCCCGGAGGGTGGCGGGCAGGACGCCCGCCATAAACTGCC
AGGCATCAAACTAAGCAGAAGGCCATCCTGACGGA
